Addgene plasmid #83319: DNA-PKcs PQR>ala
Purpose: human DNA-PKcs PQR>ala
Depositing lab: Katheryn Meek. Publication: Autophosphorylation of DNA-dependent protein kinase regulates DNA end processing and may also alter double-strand break repair pathway choice. Cui X, Yu Y, Gupta S, Cho YM, Lees-Miller SP, Meek K. Mol Cell Biol. 2005 Dec;25(24):10842-52. 10.1128/MCB.25.24.10842-10852.2005 PubMed 16314509.
Backbone
  Vector backbone: pcmv6
  Backbone size w/o insert (bp): 4665
  Total vector size (bp): 17065
  Vector type: Mammalian Expression
Growth in bacteria
  Bacterial resistance: Ampicillin, 100 μg/mL
  Growth temperature: 30°C
  Growth strain: Stbl2
  Growth instructions: see attached propagation instructions. This plasmid is prone to recombination. Transformed E. coli is extremely slow growing; please pick smallest colonies for a test prep, then check for appropriate EcoR1 restriction pattern. Usually, after transformation there will be a population of larger colonies… these are clones that have deletions.
  Copy number: High Copy
Gene/Insert
  Gene/Insert name: human DNA-PKcs
  Species: H. sapiens (human)
  Insert size (bp): 12387
  Mutation: 5 phosphorylation sites in the PQR cluster substituted to alanine
  Entrez Gene: PRKDC (a.k.a. DNA-PKC, DNA-PKcs, DNAPK, DNAPKc, DNPK1, HYRC, HYRC1, IMD26, XRCC7, p350)
Terms and licenses: Academic/Nonprofit Terms; Industry Terms: Not Available to Industry
How to cite: DNA-PKcs PQR>ala was a gift from Katheryn Meek (Addgene plasmid # 83319 ; http://n2t.net/addgene:83319 ; RRID:Addgene_83319)
