[The description below was written by a language model from this plasmid's Addgene catalogue record and pLannotate feature annotations shown in this document.]
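Description:
DNA-PKcs PQR>ala is a mammalian expression plasmid built on the pCMV6 backbone that carries the full-length human PRKDC coding sequence, encoding the catalytic subunit of DNA-dependent protein kinase. The insert is a mutant in which five phosphorylation sites of the PQR cluster have been changed to alanine, blocking autophosphorylation at that cluster. With an insert of roughly 12.4 kb in a backbone of about 4.7 kb, the whole construct is around 17 kb. The coding sequence sits downstream of the human cytomegalovirus immediate early enhancer and promoter and is followed by the human growth hormone polyadenylation signal, an arrangement that gives strong constitutive expression in transfected mammalian cells. No epitope tag or reporter is annotated. An SV40 enhancer/early promoter lies after the poly(A) signal, but the feature table shows no mammalian selection marker downstream of it.

In bacteria the plasmid replicates from a high-copy ColE1/pUC-type origin and is selected with ampicillin through the β-lactamase gene and its native promoter. An f1 phage origin is also present, along with cloning-vector remnants such as lacZα and lacI fragments, the lac promoter and operator, a T7 promoter and part of a pUC multiple cloning site. The record notes that the plasmid is prone to recombination and deletion in E. coli, so its integrity needs to be verified after propagation.

DNA-PKcs is a serine/threonine kinase that senses DNA damage and acts in non-homologous end joining and V(D)J recombination. The associated work concerns how its autophosphorylation regulates DNA end processing and possibly double-strand break repair pathway choice, so this phospho-blocking mutant is suited to comparing repair function against the wild-type protein.
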