Features (pLannotate 1.2.2; 16 found; start..end, strand, type, name):
      1..429     +  rep_origin     f1 ori (sequence partly withheld): f1 bacteriophage origin of replication; arrow indicates direction of (+) strand synthesis
    460..614     -  CDS            lacZα (fragment): LacZα fragment of β-galactosidase; lacZ fragment
    774..1153    +  enhancer       CMV enhancer: human cytomegalovirus immediate early enhancer
   1155..1354    +  promoter       CMV promoter: human cytomegalovirus (CMV) immediate early promoter
   1405..1435    -  misc_feature   MCS (fragment): pUC18/19 multiple cloning site
   1443..13826   +  CDS            PRKDC: PRKDC_HUMAN - Also known as HYRC, HYRC1. Experimental evidence at protein level: Swiss-Prot protein existence level 1. Serine/threonine-protein kinase that acts as a molecular sensor for DNA damage. Involved in DNA non-homologous end joining (NHEJ) required for double-strand break (DSB) repair and V(D)J recombination (PubMed:11955432, PubMed:12649176, PubMed:14734805). Must be bound to DNA to express its catalytic properties. Promotes processing of hairpin DNA structures in V(D)J recombination by activation of the hairpin endonuclease artemis (DCLRE1C) (PubMed:11955432). The assembly of the DN
  13850..14472   +  polyA_signal   hGH poly(A) signal: human growth hormone polyadenylation signal
  14501..14830   +  promoter       SV40 promoter: SV40 enhancer and early promoter
  14869..14887   -  promoter       T7 promoter: promoter for bacteriophage T7 RNA polymerase
  14923..14945   -  protein_bind   lac operator (fragment): The lac repressor binds to the lac operator to inhibit transcription in E. coli. This inhibition can be relieved by adding lactose or isopropyl-β-D-thiogalactopyranoside (IPTG). lac repressor encoded by lacI
  14949..14979   -  promoter       lac promoter: promoter for the E. coli lac operon
  14994..15015   -  protein_bind   CAP binding site: CAP binding activates transcription in the presence of cAMP. E. coli catabolite activator protein
  15028..15120   -  CDS            lacI (fragment): lac repressor; lacI; The lac repressor binds to the lac operator to inhibit transcription in E. coli. This inhibition can be relieved by adding lactose or isopropyl-β-D-thiogalactopyranoside (IPTG).
  15303..15891   -  rep_origin     ori: high-copy-number ColE1/pMB1/pBR322/pUC origin of replication
  16062..16922   -  CDS            AmpR: β-lactamase; bla; confers resistance to ampicillin, carbenicillin, and related antibiotics
  16923..17027   -  promoter       AmpR promoter: bla
>Addgene plasmid #83319 | DNA-PKcs PQR>ala | addgene full sequence | sequence record 190247 | Addgene NGS Result
[124 nt withheld, positions 1-124]
C
[91 nt withheld, positions 126-216]
A
[49 nt withheld, positions 218-266]
CCTTTGACGTTGGAGTCCACGTTCTTT
[37 nt withheld, positions 294-330]
ACCCTATCTCGGTCTATTCTTTTGATTTATAAGGGATTTTGCCGATTTCGGCCTATTGGTTAAAAAATGA
GCTGATTTAACAAAAATTTAACGCGAATTTTAACAAAATATTAACGCTTACAATTTCCATTCGCCATTCA
GGCTGCGCAACTGTTGGGAAGGGCGATCGGTGCGGGCCTCTTCGCTATTACGCCAGCTGGCGAAAGGGGG
ATGTGCTGCAAGGCGATTAAGTTGGGTAACGCCAGGGTTTTCCCAGTCACGACGTTGTAAAACGACGGCC
AGTGCCAAGCTGATCTATACATTGAATCAATATTGGCAATTAGCCATATTAGTCATTGGTTATATAGCAT
AAATCAATATTGGCTATTGGCCATTGCATACGTTGTATCTATATCATAATATGTACATTTATATTGGCTC
ATGTCCAATATGACCGCCATGTTGACATTGATTATTGACTAGTTATTAATAGTAATCAATTACGGGGTCA
TTAGTTCATAGCCCATATATGGAGTTCCGCGTTACATAACTTACGGTAAATGGCCCGCCTGGCTGACCGC
CCAACGACCCCCGCCCATTGACGTCAATAATGACGTATGTTCCCATAGTAACGCCAATAGGGACTTTCCA
TTGACGTCAATGGGTGGAGTATTTACGGTAAACTGCCCACTTGGCAGTACATCAAGTGTATCATATGCCA
AGTCCGCCCCCTATTGACGTCAATGACGGTAAATGGCCCGCCTGGCATTATGCCCAGTACATGACCTTAC
GGGACTTTCCTACTTGGCAGTACATCTACGTATTAGTCATCGCTATTACCATGGTGATGCGGTTTTGGCA
GTACACCAATGGGCGTGGATAGCGGTTTGACTCACGGGGATTTCCAAGTCTCCACCCCATTGACGTCAAT
GGGAGTTTGTTTTGGCACCAAAATCAACGGGACTTTCCAAAATGTCGTAATAACCCCGCCCCGTTGACGC
AAATGGGCGGTAGGCGTGTACGGTGGGAGGTCTATATAAGCAGAGCTCGTTTAGTGAACCGTCAGAATTC
AGATCTGGTACCACGCGTATCGATAAGCTTGCATGCCTGCAGGTCGACTCTAGAGCGGCCGCATGGCGGG
CTCCGGAGCCGGTGTGCGTTGCTCCCTGCTGCGGCTGCAGGAGACCTTGTCCGCTGCGGACCGCTGCGGT
GCTGCCCTGGCCGGTCATCAACTGATCCGCGGCCTGGGGCAGGAATGCGTCCTGAGCAGCAGCCCCGCGG
TGCTGGCATTACAGACATCTTTAGTTTTTTCCAGAGATTTCGGTTTGCTTGTATTTGTCCGGAAGTCACT
CAACAGTATTGAATTTCGTGAATGTAGAGAAGAAATCCTAAAGTTTTTATGTATTTTCTTAGAAAAAATG
GGCCAGAAGATCGCACCTTACTCTGTTGAAATTAAGAACACTTGTACCAGTGTTTATACAAAAGATAGAG
CTGCTAAATGTAAAATTCCAGCCCTGGACCTTCTTATTAAGTTACTTCAGACTTTTAGAAGTTCTAGACT
CATGGATGAATTTAAAATTGGAGAATTATTTAGTAAATTCTATGGAGAACTTGCATTGAAAAAAAAAATA
CCAGATACAGTTTTAGAAAAAGTATATGAGCTCCTAGGATTATTGGGTGAAGTTCATCCTAGTGAGATGA
TAAATAATGCAGAAAACCTGTTCCGCGCTTTTCTGGGTGAACTTAAGACCCAGATGACATCAGCAGTAAG
AGAGCCCAAACTACCTGTTCTGGCAGGATGTCTGAAGGGGTTGTCCTCACTTCTGTGCAACTTCACTAAG
TCCATGGAAGAAGATCCCCAGACTTCAAGGGAGATTTTTAATTTTGTACTAAAGGCAATTCGTCCTCAGA
TTGATCTGAAGAGATATGCTGTGCCCTCAGCTGGCTTGCGCCTATTTGCCCTGCATGCATCTCAGTTTAG
CACCTGCCTTCTGGACAACTACGTGTCTCTATTTGAAGTCTTGTTAAAGTGGTGTGCCCACACAAATGTA
GAATTGAAAAAAGCTGCACTTTCAGCCCTGGAATCCTTTCTGAAACAGGTTTCTAATATGGTGGCGAAAA
ATGCAGAAATGCATAAAAATAAACTGCAGTACTTTATGGAGCAGTTTTATGGAATCATCAGAAATGTGGA
TTCGAACAACAAGGAGTTATCTATTGCTATCCGTGGATATGGACTTTTTGCAGGACCGTGCAAGGTTATA
AACGCAAAAGATGTTGACTTCATGTACGTTGAGCTCATTCAGCGCTGCAAGCAGATGTTCCTCACCCAGA
CAGACACTGGTGACGACCGTGTTTATCAGATGCCAAGCTTCCTCCAGTCTGTTGCAAGCGTCTTGCTGTA
CCTTGACACAGTTCCTGAGGTGTATACTCCAGTTCTGGAGCACCTCGTGGTGATGCAGATAGACAGTTTC
CCACAGTACAGTCCAAAAATGCAGCTGGTGTGTTGCAGAGCCATAGTGAAGGTGTTCCTAGCTTTGGCAG
CAAAAGGGCCAGTTCTCAGGAATTGCATTAGTACTGTGGTGCATCAGGGTTTAATCAGAATATGTTCTAA
ACCAGTGGTCCTTCCAAAGGGCCCTGAGTCTGAATCTGAAGACCACCGTGCTTCAGGGGAAGTCAGAACT
GGCAAATGGAAGGTGCCCACATACAAAGACTACGTGGATCTCTTCAGACATCTCCTGAGCTCTGACCAGA
TGATGGATTCTATTTTAGCAGATGAAGCATTTTTCTCTGTGAATTCCTCCAGTGAAAGTCTGAATCATTT
ACTTTATGATGAATTTGTAAAATCCGTTTTGAAGATTGTTGAGAAATTGGATCTTACACTTGAAATACAG
ACTGTTGGGGAACAAGAGAATGGAGATGAGGCGCCTGGTGTTTGGATGATCCCAACTTCAGATCCAGCGG
CTAACTTGCATCCAGCTAAACCTAAAGATTTTTCGGCTTTCATTAACCTGGTGGAATTTTGCAGAGAGAT
TCTCCCTGAGAAACAAGCAGAATTTTTTGAACCATGGGTGTACTCATTTTCATATGAATTAATTTTGCAA
TCTACAAGGTTGCCCCTCATCAGTGGTTTCTACAAATTGCTTTCTATTACAGTAAGAAATGCCAAGAAAA
TAAAATATTTCGAGGGAGTTAGTCCAAAGAGTCTGAAACACTCTCCTGAAGACCCAGAAAAGTATTCTTG
CTTTGCTTTATTTGTGAAATTTGGCAAAGAGGTGGCAGTTAAAATGAAGCAGTACAAAGATGAACTTTTG
GCCTCTTGTTTGACCTTTCTTCTGTCCTTGCCACACAACATCATTGAACTCGATGTTAGAGCCTACGTTC
CTGCACTGCAGATGGCTTTCAAACTGGGCCTGAGCTATACCCCCTTGGCAGAAGTAGGCCTGAATGCTCT
AGAAGAATGGTCAATTTATATTGACAGACATGTAATGCAGCCTTATTACAAAGACATTCTCCCCTGCCTG
GATGGATACCTGAAGACTTCAGCCTTGTCAGATGAGACCAAGAATAACTGGGAAGTGTCAGCTCTTTCTC
GGGCTGCCCAGAAAGGATTTAATAAAGTGGTGTTAAAGCATCTGAAGAAGACAAAGAACCTTTCATCAAA
CGAAGCAATATCCTTAGAAGAAATAAGAATTAGAGTAGTACAAATGCTTGGATCTCTAGGAGGACAAATA
AACAAAAATCTTCTGACAGTCACGTCCTCAGATGAGATGATGAAGAGCTATGTGGCCTGGGACAGAGAGA
AGCGGCTGAGCTTTGCAGTGCCCTTTAGAGAGATGAAACCTGTCATTTTCCTGGATGTGTTCCTGCCTCG
AGTCACAGAATTAGCGCTCACAGCCAGTGACAGACAAACTAAGGTTGCAGCCTGTGAACTTTTACATAGC
ATGGTTATGTTTATGTTGGGCAAAGCCACGCAGATGCCAGAAGGGGGACAGGGAGCCCCACCCATGTACC
AGCTCTATAAGCGGACGTTTCCTGTGCTGCTTCGACTTGCGTGTGATGTTGATCAGGTGACAAGGCAACT
GTATGAGCCACTAGTTATGCAGCTGATTCACTGGTTCACTAACAACAAGAAATTTGAAAGTCAGGATACT
GTTGCCTTACTAGAAGCTATATTGGATGGAATTGTGGACCCTGTTGACAGTACTTTAAGAGATTTTTGTG
GTCGGTGTATTCGAGAATTCCTTAAATGGTCCATTAAGCAAATAACACCACAGCAGCAGGAGAAGAGTCC
AGTAAACACCAAATCGCTTTTCAAGCGACTTTATAGCCTTGCGCTTCACCCCAATGCTTTCAAGAGGCTG
GGAGCATCACTTGCCTTTAATAATATCTACAGGGAATTCAGGGAAGAAGAGTCTCTGGTGGAACAGTTTG
TGTTTGAAGCCTTGGTGATATACATGGAGAGTCTGGCCTTAGCACATGCAGATGAGAAGTCCTTAGGTAC
AATTCAACAGTGTTGTGATGCCATTGATCACCTATGCCGCATCATTGAAAAGAAGCATGTTTCTTTAAAT
AAAGCAAAGAAACGACGTTTGCCGCGAGGATTTCCACCTTCCGCATCATTGTGTTTATTGGATCTGGTCA
AGTGGCTTTTAGCTCATTGTGGGAGGCCCCAGACAGAATGTCGACACAAATCCATTGAACTCTTTTATAA
ATTCGTTCCTTTATTGCCAGGCAACAGATCCCCTAATTTGTGGCTGAAAGATGTTCTCAAGGAAGAAGGT
GTCTCTTTTCTCATCAACACCTTTGAGGGGGGTGGCTGTGGCCAGCCCTCGGGCATCCTGGCCCAGCCCA
CCCTCTTGTACCTTCGGGGGCCATTCAGCCTGCAGGCCACGCTATGCTGGCTGGACCTGCTCCTGGCCGC
GTTGGAGTGCTACAACACGTTCATTGGCGAGAGAACTGTAGGAGCGCTCCAGGTCCTAGGTACTGAAGCC
CAGTCTTCACTTTTGAAAGCAGTGGCTTTCTTCTTAGAAAGCATTGCCATGCATGACATTATAGCAGCAG
AAAAGTGCTTTGGCACTGGGGCAGCAGGTAACAGAACAAGCCCACAAGAGGGAGAAAGGTACAACTACAG
CAAATGCACCGTTGTGGTCCGGATTATGGAGTTTACCACGACTCTGCTAAACACCTCCCCGGAAGGATGG
AAGCTCCTGAAGAAGGACTTGTGTAATACACACCTGATGAGAGTCCTGGTGCAGACGCTGTGTGAGCCCG
CAAGCATAGGTTTCAACATCGGAGACGTCCAGGTTATGGCTCATCTTCCTGATGTTTGTGTGAATCTGAT
GAAAGCTCTAAAGATGTCCCCATACAAAGATATCCTAGAGACCCATCTGAGAGAGAAAATAACAGCACAG
AGCATTGAGGAGCTTTGTGCCGTCAACTTGTATGGCCCTGACGCGCAAGTGGACAGGAGCAGGCTGGCTG
CTGTTGTGTCTGCCTGTAAACAGCTTCACAGAGCTGGGCTTCTGCATAATATATTACCGTCTCAGTCCAC
AGATTTGCATCATTCTGTTGGCACAGAACTTCTTTCCCTGGTTTATAAAGGCATTGCCCCTGGAGATGAG
AGACAGTGTCTGCCTTCTCTAGACCTCAGTTGTAAGCAGCTGGCCAGCGGACTTCTGGAGTTAGCCTTTG
CTTTTGGAGGACTGTGTGAGCGCCTTGTGAGTCTTCTCCTGAACCCAGCGGTGCTGTCCACGGCGTCCTT
GGGCAGCTCACAGGGCAGCGTCATCCACTTCTCCCATGGGGAGTATTTCTATAGCTTGTTCTCAGAAACG
ATCAACACGGAATTATTGAAAAATCTGGATCTTGCTGTATTGGAGCTCATGCAGTCTTCAGTGGATAATA
CCAAAATGGTGAGTGCCGTTTTGAACGGCATGTTAGACCAGAGCTTCAGGGAGCGAGCAAACCAGAAACA
CCAAGGACTGAAACTTGCGACTACAATTCTGCAACACTGGAAGAAGTGTGATTCATGGTGGGCCAAAGAT
TCCCCTCTCGAAACTAAAATGGCAGTGCTGGCCTTACTGGCAAAAATTTTACAGATTGATTCATCTGTAT
CTTTTAATACAAGTCATGGTTCATTCCCTGAAGTCTTTACAACATATATTAGTCTACTTGCTGACACAAA
GCTGGATCTACATTTAAAGGGCCAAGCTGTCACTCTTCTTCCATTCTTCACCAGCCTCACTGGAGGCAGT
CTGGAGGAACTTAGACGTGTTCTGGAGCAGCTCATCGTTGCTCACTTCCCCATGCAGTCCAGGGAATTTC
CTCCAGGAACTCCGCGGTTCAATAATTATGTGGACTGCATGAAAAAGTTTCTAGATGCATTGGAATTATC
TCAAAGCCCTATGTTGTTGGAATTGATGACAGAAGTTCTTTGTCGGGAACAGCAGCATGTCATGGAAGAA
TTATTTCAATCCAGTTTCAGGAGGATTGCCAGAAGGGGTTCATGTGTCACACAAGTAGGCCTTCTGGAAA
GCGTGTATGAAATGTTCAGGAAGGATGACCCCCGCCTAAGTTTCACACGCCAGTCCTTTGTGGACCGCTC
CCTCCTCACTCTGCTGTGGCACTGTAGCCTGGATGCTTTGAGAGAATTCTTCAGCACAATTGTGGTGGAT
GCCATTGATGTGTTGAAGTCCAGGTTTACAAAGCTAAATGAATCTACCTTTGATACTCAAATCACCAAGA
AGATGGGCTACTATAAGATTCTAGACGTGATGTATTCTCGCCTTCCCAAAGATGATGTTCATGCTAAGGA
ATCAAAAATTAATCAAGTTTTCCATGGCTCGTGTATTACAGAAGGAAATGAACTTACAAAGACATTGATT
AAATTGTGCTACGATGCATTTACAGAGAACATGGCAGGAGAGAATCAGCTGCTGGAGAGGAGAAGACTTT
ACCATTGTGCAGCATACAACTGCGCCATATCTGTCATCTGCTGTGTCTTCAATGAGTTAAAATTTTACCA
AGGTTTTCTGTTTAGTGAAAAACCAGAAAAGAACTTGCTTATTTTTGAAAATCTGATCGACCTGAAGCGC
CGCTATAATTTTCCTGTAGAAGTTGAGGTTCCTATGGAAAGAAAGAAAAAGTACATTGAAATTAGGAAAG
AAGCCAGAGAAGCAGCAAATGGGGATTCAGATGGTCCGGCCTATATGTCTTCCCTGGCATATTTGGCAGA
CAGTACCCTGAGTGAAGAAATGGCTCAATTTGATTTCTCAACCGGAGTTCAGAGCTATGCATACAGCGCC
CAAGACCCTAGGCCTGCCACTGGTCGTTTTCGGAGACGGGAGCAGCGGGACCCCACGGTGCATGATGATG
TGCTGGAGCTGGAGATGGACGAGCTCAATCGGCATGAGTGCATGGCGCCCCTGACGGCCCTGGTCAAGCA
CATGCACAGAAGCCTGGGCCCGCCTCAAGGAGAAGAGGATTCAGTGCCAAGAGATCTTCCTTCTTGGATG
AAATTCCTCCATGGCAAACTGGGAAATCCAATAGTACCATTAAATATCCGTCTCTTCTTAGCCAAGCTTG
TTATTAATACAGAAGAGGTCTTTCGCCCTTACGCGAAGCACTGGCTTAGCCCCTTGCTGCAGCTGGCTGC
TTCTGAAAACAATGGAGGAGAAGGAATTCACTACATGGTGGTTGAGATAGTGGCCACTATTCTTTCATGG
ACAGGCTTGGCCACTCCAACAGGGGTCCCTAAAGATGAAGTGTTAGCAAATCGATTGCTTAATTTCCTAA
TGAAACATGTCTTTCATCCAAAAAGAGCTGTGTTTAGACACAACCTTGAAATTATAAAGACCCTTGTCGA
GTGCTGGAAGGATTGTTTATCCATCCCTTATAGGTTAATATTTGAAAAGTTTTCCGGTAAAGATCCTAAT
TCTAAAGACAACTCAGTAGGGATTCAATTGCTAGGCATCGTGATGGCCAATGACCTGCCTCCCTATGACC
CACAGTGTGGCATCCAGAGTAGCGAATACTTCCAGGCTTTGGTGAATAATATGTCCTTTGTAAGATATAA
AGAAGTGTATGCCGCTGCAGCAGAAGTTCTAGGACTTATACTTCGATATGTTATAGAGAGAAAAAACATA
CTGGAGGAGTCTCTGTGTGAACTGGTTGCGAAACAATTGAAGCAACATCAGAATACTATGGAGGACAAGT
TTATTGTGTGCTTGAACAAAGTGACCAAGAGCTTCCCTCCTCTTGCAGACAGGTTCATGAATGCTGTGTT
CTTTCTGCTGCCAAAATTTCATGGAGTGTTGAAAACACTCTGTCTGGAGGTGGTACTTTGTCGTGTGGAG
GGAATGACAGAGCTGTACTTCCAGTTAAAGAGCAAGGACTTCGTTCAAGTCATGAGACATAGAGATGATG
AAAGACAAAAAGTATGTTTGGACATAATTTATAAGATGATGCCAAAGTTAAAACCAGTAGAACTCCGAGA
ACTTCTGAACCCCGTTGTGGAATTCGTTTCCCATCCTTCTACAACATGTAGGGAACAAATGTATAATATT
CTCATGTGGATTCATGATAATTACAGAGATCCAGAAAGTGAGACAGATAATGACTCCCAGGAAATATTTA
AGTTGGCAAAAGATGTGCTGATTCAAGGATTGATCGATGAGAACCCTGGACTTCAATTAATTATTCGAAA
TTTCTGGAGCCATGAAACTAGGTTACCTTCAAATACCTTGGACCGGTTGCTGGCACTAAATTCCTTATAT
TCTCCTAAGATAGAAGTGCACTTTTTAAGTTTAGCAACAAATTTTCTGCTCGAAATGACCAGCATGAGCC
CAGATTATCCAAACCCCATGTTCGAGCATCCTCTGTCAGAATGCGAATTTCAGGAATATACCATTGATTC
TGATTGGCGTTTCCGAAGTACTGTTCTCACTCCGATGTTTGTGGAGACCCAGGCCTCCCAGGGCACTCTC
CAGGCCCGTACCCAGGAAGGGTCCCTCTCAGCTCGCTGGCCAGTGGCAGGGCAGATAAGGGCCACCCAGC
AGCAGCATGACTTCACACTGACACAGACTGCAGATGGAAGAAGCTCATTTGATTGGCTGACCGGGAGCAG
CACTGACCCGCTGGTCGACCACACCAGTCCCTCATCTGACTCCTTGCTGTTTGCCCACAAGAGGAGTGAA
AGGTTACAGAGAGCACCCTTGAAGTCAGTGGGGCCTGATTTTGGGAAAAAAAGGCTGGGCCTTCCAGGGG
ACGAGGTGGATAACAAAGTGAAAGGTGCGGCCGGCCGGACGGACCTACTACGACTGCGCAGACGGTTTAT
GAGGGACCAGGAGAAGCTCAGTTTGATGTATGCCAGAAAAGGCGTTGCTGAGCAAAAACGAGAGAAGGAA
ATCAAGAGTGAGTTAAAAATGAAGCAGGATGCCCAGGTCGTTCTGTACAGAAGCTACCGGCACGGAGACC
TTCCTGACATTCAGATCAAGCACAGCAGCCTCATCACCCCGTTACAGGCCGTGGCCCAGAGGGACCCAAT
AATTGCAAAACAGCTCTTTAGCAGCTTGTTTTCTGGAATTTTGAAAGAGATGGATAAATTTAAGACACTG
TCTGAAAAAAACAACATCACTCAAAAGTTGCTTCAAGACTTCAATCGTTTTCTTAATACCACCTTCTCTT
TCTTTCCACCCTTTGTCTCTTGTATTCAGGACATTAGCTGTCAGCACGCAGCCCTGCTGAGCCTCGACCC
AGCGGCTGTTAGCGCTGGTTGCCTGGCCAGCCTACAGCAGCCCGTGGGCATCCGCCTGCTAGAGGAGGCT
CTGCTCTGCCTGCTGCCTGCTGAGCTGCCCGCCAAGCGAGTCCGTGGGAAGGCCCGCCCCCCTCCTGATG
TCCTCAGATGGGTGGAGCTTGCTAAGCTGTATAGATCAATTGGAGAATACGACGTCCTCCGTGGGATTTT
TACCAGTGAGATAGGAACAAAGCAAATCACTCAGAGTGCATTATTAGCAGAAGCCAGAAGTGATTATTCT
GAAGCTGCTAAGCAGTATGATGAGGCTCTCAATAAACAAGACTGGGTAGATGGTGAGCCCACAGAAGCCG
AGAAGGATTTTTGGGAACTTGCATCCCTTGACTGTTACAACCACCTTGCTGAGTGGAAATCACTTGAATA
CTGTTCTACAGCCAGTATAGACAGTGAGAACCCCCCAGACCTAAATAAAATCTGGAGTGAACCATTTTAT
CAGGAAACATATCTACCTTACATGATCCGCAGCAAGCTGAAGCTGCTGCTCCAGGGAGAGGCTGACCAGT
CCCTGCTGACATTTATTGACAAAGCTATGCACGGGGAGCTCCAGAAGGCGATTCTAGAGCTTCATTACAG
TCAAGAGCTGAGTCTGCTTTACCTCCTGCAAGATGATGTTGACAGAGCCAAATATTACATTCAAAATGGC
ATTCAGAGTTTTATGCAGAATTATTCTAGTATTGATGTCCTCTTACACCAAAGTAGACTCACCAAATTGC
AGTCTGTACAGGCTTTAACAGAAATTCAGGAGTTCATCAGCTTTATAAGCAAACAAGGCAATTTATCATC
TCAAGTTCCCCTTAAGAGACTTCTGAACACCTGGGCAAACAGATATCCAGATGCTAAAATGGACCCAATG
AACATCTGGGATGACATCATCACAAATCGATGTTTCTTTCTCAGCAAAATAGAGGAGAAGCTTACCCCTC
TTCCAGAAGATAATAGTATGAATGTGGATCAAGATGGAGACCCCAGTGACAGGATGGAAGTGCAAGAGCA
GGAAGAAGATATCAGCTCCCTGATCAGGAGTTGCAAGTTTTCCATGAAAATGAAGATGATAGACAGTGCC
CGGAAGCAGAACAATTTCTCACTTGCTATGAAACTACTGAAGGAGCTGCATAAAGAGTCAAAAACCAGAG
ACGATTGGCTGGTGAGCTGGGTGCAGAGCTACTGCCGCCTGAGCCACTGCCGGAGCCGGTCCCAGGGCTG
CTCTGAGCAGGTGCTCACTGTGCTGAAAACAGTCTCTTTGTTGGATGAGAACAACGTGTCAAGCTACTTA
AGCAAAAATATTCTGGCTTTCCGTGACCAGAACATTCTCTTGGGTACAACTTACAGGATCATAGCGAATG
CTCTCAGCAGTGAGCCAGCCTGCCTTGCTGAAATCGAGGAGGACAAGGCTAGAAGAATCTTAGAGCTTTC
TGGATCCAGTTCAGAGGATTCAGAGAAGGTGATCGCGGGTCTGTACCAGAGAGCATTCCAGCACCTCTCT
GAGGCTGTGCAGGCGGCTGAGGAGGAGGCCCAGCCTCCCTCCTGGAGCTGTGGGCCTGCAGCTGGGGTGA
TTGATGCTTACATGACGCTGGCAGATTTCTGTGACCAACAGCTGCGCAAGGAGGAAGAGAATGCATCAGT
TACTGATTCTGCAGAACTGCAGGCGTATCCAGCACTTGTGGTGGAGAAAATGTTGAAAGCTTTAAAATTA
AATTCCAATGAAGCCAGATTGAAGTTTCCTAGATTACTTCAGATTATAGAACGGTATCCAGAGGAGACTT
TGAGCCTCATGACAAAAGAGATCTCTTCCGTTCCCTGCTGGCAGTTCATCAGCTGGATCAGCCACATGGT
GGCCTTACTGGACAAAGACCAAGCCGTTGCTGTTCAGCACTCTGTGGAAGAAATCACTGATAACTACCCG
CAGGCTATTGTTTATCCCTTCATCATAAGCAGCGAAAGCTATTCCTTCAAGGATACTTCTACTGGTCATA
AGAATAAGGAGTTTGTGGCAAGGATTAAAAGTAAGTTGGATCAAGGAGGAGTGATTCAAGATTTTATTAA
TGCCTTAGATCAGCTCTCTAATCCTGAACTGCTCTTTAAGGATTGGAGCAATGATGTAAGAGCTGAACTA
GCAAAAACCCCTGTAAATAAAAAAAACATTGAAAAAATGTATGAAAGAATGTATGCAGCCTTGGGTGACC
CAAAGGCTCCAGGCCTGGGGGCCTTTAGAAGGAAGTTTATTCAGACTTTTGGAAAAGAATTTGATAAACA
TTTTGGGAAAGGAGGTTCTAAACTACTGAGAATGAAGCTCAGTGACTTCAACGACATTACCAACATGCTA
CTTTTAAAAATGAACAAAGACTCAAAGCCCCCTGGGAATCTGAAAGAATGTTCACCCTGGATGAGCGACT
TCAAAGTGGAGTTCCTGAGAAATGAGCTGGAGATTCCCGGTCAGTATGACGGTAGGGGAAAGCCATTGCC
AGAGTACCACGTGCGAATCGCCGGGTTTGATGAGCGGGTGACAGTCATGGCGTCTCTGCGAAGGCCCAAG
CGCATCATCATCCGTGGCCATGACGAGAGGGAACACCCTTTCCTGGTGAAGGGTGGCGAGGACCTGCGGC
AGGACCAGCGCGTGGAGCAGCTCTTCCAGGTCATGAATGGGATCCTGGCCCAAGACTCCGCCTGCAGCCA
GAGGGCCCTGCAGCTGAGGACCTATAGCGTTGTGCCCATGACCTCCAGGTTAGGATTAATTGAGTGGCTT
GAAAATACTGTTACCTTGAAGGACCTTCTTTTGAACACCATGTCCCAAGAGGAGAAGGCGGCTTACCTGA
GTGATCCCAGGGCACCGCCGTGTGAATATAAAGATTGGCTGACAAAAATGTCAGGAAAACATGATGTTGG
AGCTTACATGCTAATGTATAAGGGCGCTAATCGTACTGAAACAGTCACGTCTTTTAGAAAACGAGAAAGT
AAAGTGCCTGCTGATCTCTTAAAGCGGGCCTTCGTGAGGATGAGTACAAGCCCTGAGGCTTTCCTGGCGC
TCCGCTCCCACTTCGCCAGCTCTCACGCTCTGATATGCATCAGCCACTGGATCCTCGGGATTGGAGACAG
ACATCTGAACAACTTTATGGTGGCCATGGAGACTGGTGGCGTGATCGGGATCGACTTTGGGCATGCGTTT
GGATCCGCTACACAGTTTCTGCCAGTCCCTGAGTTGATGCCTTTTCGGCTAACTCGCCAGTTTATCAATC
TGATGTTACCAATGAAAGAAACGGGCCTTATGTACAGCATCATGGTACACGCACTCCGGGCCTTCCGCTC
AGACCCTGGCCTGCTCACCAACACCATGGATGTGTTTGTCAAGGAGCCCTCCTTTGATTGGAAAAATTTT
GAACAGAAAATGCTGAAAAAAGGAGGGTCATGGATTCAAGAAATAAATGTTGCTGAAAAAAATTGGTACC
CCCGACAGAAAATATGTTACGCTAAGAGAAAGTTAGCAGGTGCCAATCCAGCAGTCATTACTTGTGATGA
GCTACTCCTGGGTCATGAGAAGGCCCCTGCCTTCAGAGACTATGTGGCTGTGGCACGAGGAAGCAAAGAT
CACAACATTCGTGCCCAAGAACCAGAGAGTGGGCTTTCAGAAGAGACTCAAGTGAAGTGCCTGATGGACC
AGGCAACAGACCCCAACATCCTTGGCAGAACCTGGGAAGGATGGGAGCCCTGGATGTGAGGTCTGCGGCC
GCGGATCCCGGGTGGCATCCCTGTGACCCCTCCCCAGTGCCTCTCCTGGCCCTGGAAGTTGCCACTCCAG
TGCCCACCAGCCTTGTCCTAATAAAATTAAGTTGCATCATTTTGTCTGACTAGGTGTCCTTCTATAATAT
TATGGGGTGGAGGGGGGTGGTATGGAGCAAGGGGCAAGTTGGGAAGACAACCTGTAGGGCCTGCGGGGTC
TATTGGGAACCAAGCTGGAGTGCAGTGGCACAATCTTGGCTCACTGCAATCTCCGCCTCCTGGGTTCAAG
CGATTCTCCTGCCTCAGCCTCCCGAGTTGTTGGGATTCCAGGCATGCATGACCAGGCTCAGCTAATTTTT
GTTTTTTTGGTAGAGACGGGGTTTCACCATATTGGCCAGGCTGGTCTCCAACTCCTAATCTCAGGTGATC
TACCCACCTTGGCCTCCCAAATTGCTGGGATTACAGGCGTGAACCACTGCTCCCTTCCCTGTCCTTCTGA
TTTTAAAATAACTATACCAGCAGGAGGACGTCCAGACACAGCATAGGCTACCTGGCCATGCCCAACCGGT
GGGACATTTGAGTTGCTTGCTTGGCACTGTCCTCTCATGCGTTGGGTCCACTCAGTAGATGCCTGTTGAA
TTGGGTACGCGGCCAGCTTGGCTGTGGAATGTGTGTCAGTTAGGGTGTGGAAAGTCCCCAGGCTCCCCAG
CAGGCAGAAGTATGCAAAGCATGCATCTCAATTAGTCAGCAACCAGGTGTGGAAAGTCCCCAGGCTCCCC
AGCAGGCAGAAGTATGCAAAGCATGCATCTCAATTAGTCAGCAACCATAGTCCCGCCCCTAACTCCGCCC
ATCCCGCCCCTAACTCCGCCCAGTTCCGCCCATTCTCCGCCCCATGGCTGACTAATTTTTTTTATTTATG
CAGAGGCCGAGGCCGCCTCGGCCTCTGAGCTATTCCAGAAGTAGTGAGGAGGCTTTTTTGGAGGCCTAGG
CTTTTGCAAAAAGCTCCTCGAGGAACTGAAAAACCAGAAAGTTAATTCCCTATAGTGAGTCGTATTAAAT
TCGTAATCATGTCATAGCTGTTTCCTGTGTGAAATTGTTATCCGCTCACAATTCCACACAACATACGAGC
CGGAAGCATAAAGTGTAAAGCCTGGGGTGCCTAATGAGTGAGCTAACTCACATTAATTGCGTTGCGCTCA
CTGCCCGCTTTCCAGTCGGGAAACCTGTCGTGCCAGCTGCATTAATGAATCGGCCAACGCGCGGGGAGAG
GCGGTTTGCGTATTGGGCGCTCTTCCGCTTCCTCGCTCACTGACTCGCTGCGCTCGGTCGTTCGGCTGCG
GCGAGCGGTATCAGCTCACTCAAAGGCGGTAATACGGTTATCCACAGAATCAGGGGATAACGCAGGAAAG
AACATGTGAGCAAAAGGCCAGCAAAAGGCCAGGAACCGTAAAAAGGCCGCGTTGCTGGCGTTTTTCCATA
GGCTCCGCCCCCCTGACGAGCATCACAAAAATCGACGCTCAAGTCAGAGGTGGCGAAACCCGACAGGACT
ATAAAGATACCAGGCGTTTCCCCCTGGAAGCTCCCTCGTGCGCTCTCCTGTTCCGACCCTGCCGCTTACC
GGATACCTGTCCGCCTTTCTCCCTTCGGGAAGCGTGGCGCTTTCTCATAGCTCACGCTGTAGGTATCTCA
GTTCGGTGTAGGTCGTTCGCTCCAAGCTGGGCTGTGTGCACGAACCCCCCGTTCAGCCCGACCGCTGCGC
CTTATCCGGTAACTATCGTCTTGAGTCCAACCCGGTAAGACACGACTTATCGCCACTGGCAGCAGCCACT
GGTAACAGGATTAGCAGAGCGAGGTATGTAGGCGGTGCTACAGAGTTCTTGAAGTGGTGGCCTAACTACG
GCTACACTAGAAGAACAGTATTTGGTATCTGCGCTCTGCTGAAGCCAGTTACCTTCGGAAAAAGAGTTGG
TAGCTCTTGATCCGGCAAACAAACCACCGCTGGTAGCGGTGGTTTTTTTGTTTGCAAGCAGCAGATTACG
CGCAGAAAAAAAGGATCTCAAGAAGATCCTTTGATCTTTTCTACGGGGTCTGACGCTCAGTGGAACGAAA
ACTCACGTTAAGGGATTTTGGTCATGAGATTATCAAAAAGGATCTTCACCTAGATCCTTTTAAATTAAAA
ATGAAGTTTTAAATCAATCTAAAGTATATATGAGTAAACTTGGTCTGACAGTTACCAATGCTTAATCAGT
GAGGCACCTATCTCAGCGATCTGTCTATTTCGTTCATCCATAGTTGCCTGACTCCCCGTCGTGTAGATAA
CTACGATACGGGAGGGCTTACCATCTGGCCCCAGTGCTGCAATGATACCGCGAGACCCACGCTCACCGGC
TCCAGATTTATCAGCAATAAACCAGCCAGCCGGAAGGGCCGAGCGCAGAAGTGGTCCTGCAACTTTATCC
GCCTCCATCCAGTCTATTAATTGTTGCCGGGAAGCTAGAGTAAGTAGTTCGCCAGTTAATAGTTTGCGCA
ACGTTGTTGCCATTGCTACAGGCATCGTGGTGTCACGCTCGTCGTTTGGTATGGCTTCATTCAGCTCCGG
TTCCCAACGATCAAGGCGAGTTACATGATCCCCCATGTTGTGCAAAAAAGCGGTTAGCTCCTTCGGTCCT
CCGATCGTTGTCAGAAGTAAGTTGGCCGCAGTGTTATCACTCATGGTTATGGCAGCACTGCATAATTCTC
TTACTGTCATGCCATCCGTAAGATGCTTTTCTGTGACTGGTGAGTACTCAACCAAGTCATTCTGAGAATA
GTGTATGCGGCGACCGAGTTGCTCTTGCCCGGCGTCAATACGGGATAATACCGCGCCACATAGCAGAACT
TTAAAAGTGCTCATCATTGGAAAACGTTCTTCGGGGCGAAAACTCTCAAGGATCTTACCGCTGTTGAGAT
CCAGTTCGATGTAACCCACTCGTGCACCCAACTGATCTTCAGCATCTTTTACTTTCACCAGCGTTTCTGG
GTGAGCAAAAACAGGAAGGCAAAATGCCGCAAAAAAGGGAATAAGGGCGACACGGAAATGTTGAATACTC
ATACTCTTCCTTTTTCAATATTATTGAAGCATTTATCAGGGTTATTGTCTCATGAGCGGATACATATTTG
AATGTATTTAGAAAAATAAACAAATAGGGGTTCCGCGCACATTTCCCCGAAAAGTGCCACCTG
